>Addgene plasmid #144873 | TFORF3397 | addgene full sequence | sequence record 404450 | Addgene NGS Result
TTAATGTAGTCTTATGCAATACTCTTGTAGTCTTGCAACATGGTAACGATGAGTTAGCAACATGCCTTAC
AAGGAGAGAAAAAGCACCGTGCATGCCGATTGGTGGAAGTAAGGTGGTACGATCGTGCCTTATTAGGAAG
GCAACAGACGGGTCTGACATGGATTGGACGAACCACTGAATTGCCGCATTGCAGAGATATTGTATTTAAG
TGCCTAGCTCGATACATAAACGGGTCTCTCTGGTTAGACCAGATCTGAGCCTGGGAGCTCTCTGGCTAAC
TAGGGAACCCACTGCTTAAGCCTCAATAAAGCTTGCCTTGAGTGCTTCAAGTAGTGTGTGCCCGTCTGTT
GTGTGACTCTGGTAACTAGAGATCCCTCAGACCCTTTTAGTCAGTGTGGAAAATCTCTAGCAGTGGCGCC
CGAACAGGGACTTGAAAGCGAAAGGGAAACCAGAGGAGCTCTCTCGACGCAGGACTCGGCTTGCTGAAGC
GCGCACGGCAAGAGGCGAGGGGCGGCGACTGGTGAGTACGCCAAAAATTTTGACTAGCGGAGGCTAGAAG
GAGAGAGATGGGTGCGAGAGCGTCAGTATTAAGCGGGGGAGAATTAGATCGCGATGGGAAAAAATTCGGT
TAAGGCCAGGGGGAAAGAAAAAATATAAATTAAAACATATAGTATGGGCAAGCAGGGAGCTAGAACGATT
CGCAGTTAATCCTGGCCTGTTAGAAACATCAGAAGGCTGTAGACAAATACTGGGACAGCTACAACCATCC
CTTCAGACAGGATCAGAAGAACTTAGATCATTATATAATACAGTAGCAACCCTCTATTGTGTGCATCAAA
GGATAGAGATAAAAGACACCAAGGAAGCTTTAGACAAGATAGAGGAAGAGCAAAACAAAAGTAAGACCAC
CGCACAGCAAGCGGCCGCTGATCTTCAGACCTGGAGGAGGAGATATGAGGGACAATTGGAGAAGTGAATT
ATATAAATATAAAGTAGTAAAAATTGAACCATTAGGAGTAGCACCCACCAAGGCAAAGAGAAGAGTGGTG
CAGAGAGAAAAAAGAGCAGTGGGAATAGGAGCTTTGTTCCTTGGGTTCTTGGGAGCAGCAGGAAGCACTA
TGGGCGCAGCGTCAATGACGCTGACGGTACAGGCCAGACAATTATTGTCTGGTATAGTGCAGCAGCAGAA
CAATTTGCTGAGGGCTATTGAGGCGCAACAGCATCTGTTGCAACTCACAGTCTGGGGCATCAAGCAGCTC
CAGGCAAGAATCCTGGCTGTGGAAAGATACCTAAAGGATCAACAGCTCCTGGGGATTTGGGGTTGCTCTG
GAAAACTCATTTGCACCACTGCTGTGCCTTGGAATGCTAGTTGGAGTAATAAATCTCTGGAACAGATTTG
GAATCACACGACCTGGATGGAGTGGGACAGAGAAATTAACAATTACACAAGCTTAATACACTCCTTAATT
GAAGAATCGCAAAACCAGCAAGAAAAGAATGAACAAGAATTATTGGAATTAGATAAATGGGCAAGTTTGT
GGAATTGGTTTAACATAACAAATTGGCTGTGGTATATAAAATTATTCATAATGATAGTAGGAGGCTTGGT
AGGTTTAAGAATAGTTTTTGCTGTACTTTCTATAGTGAATAGAGTTAGGCAGGGATATTCACCATTATCG
TTTCAGACCCACCTCCCAACCCCGAGGGGACCCATGCATTGCATCTCAATTAGTCAGCAACCAGGTGTGG
AAAGTCCCCAGGCTCCCCAGCAGGCAGAAGTATGCAAAGCATGCGTCTCAATTAGTCAGCAACCATAGTC
CCGCCCCTAACTCCGCCCATCCCGCCCCTAACTCCGCCCAGTTCCGCCCATTCTCCGCCCCATGGCTGAC
TAATTTTTTTTATTTATGCAGAGGCCGAGGCCGCCTCGGCCTCTGAGCTATTCCAGAAGTAGTGAGGAGG
CTTTTTTGGAGGCCTAGGCTTTTGCAAAAAGCTTTCTAGAGGTACCACCGGAGCTTACCATGACCGAGTA
CAAGCCCACGGTGCGCCTCGCCACCCGCGACGACGTCCCCAGGGCCGTACGCACCCTCGCCGCCGCGTTC
GCCGACTACCCCGCCACGCGCCACACCGTCGATCCGGACCGCCACATCGAGCGGGTCACCGAGCTGCAAG
AACTCTTCCTCACGCGCGTCGGGCTCGACATCGGCAAGGTGTGGGTCGCGGACGACGGCGCCGCCGTGGC
GGTCTGGACCACGCCGGAGAGCGTCGAAGCGGGGGCGGTGTTCGCCGAGATCGGCCCGCGCATGGCCGAG
TTGAGCGGTTCCCGGCTGGCCGCGCAGCAACAGATGGAAGGCCTCCTGGCGCCGCACCGGCCCAAGGAGC
CCGCGTGGTTCCTGGCCACCGTCGGCGTCTCGCCCGACCACCAGGGCAAGGGTCTGGGCAGCGCCGTCGT
GCTCCCCGGAGTGGAGGCGGCCGAGCGCGCCGGGGTGCCCGCCTTCCTGGAGACCTCCGCGCCCCGCAAC
CTCCCCTTCTACGAGCGGCTCGGCTTCACCGTCACCGCCGACGTCGAGGTGCCCGAAGGACCGCGCACCT
GGTGCATGACCCGCAAGCCCGGTGCCAGTTAACGAATTCTAGATCTTGAGACAAATGGCAGTATTCATCC
ACAATTTTAAAAGAAAAGGGGGGATTGGGGGGTACAGTGCAGGGGAAAGAATAGTAGACATAATAGCAAC
AGACATACAAACTAAAGAATTACAAAAACAAATTACAAAAATTCAAAATTTTCGGGTTTATTACAGGGAC
AGCAGAGATCCACTTTGGCGCCGGCTCGAGGCCTGCAGGTGCAAAGATGGATAAAGTTTTAAACAGAGAG
GAATCTTTGCAGCTAATGGACCTTCTAGGTCTTGAAAGGAGTGGGAATTGGCTCCGGTGCCCGTCAGTGG
GCAGAGCGCACATCGCCCACAGTCCCCGAGAAGTTGGGGGGAGGGGTCGGCAATTGAACCGGTGCCTAGA
GAAGGTGGCGCGGGGTAAACTGGGAAAGTGATGTCGTGTACTGGCTCCGCCTTTTTCCCGAGGGTGGGGG
AGAACCGTATATAAGTGCAGTAGTCGCCGTGAACGTTCTTTTTCGCAACGGGTTTGCCGCCAGAACACAG
GTAAGTGCCGTGTGTGGTTCCCGCGGGCCTGGCCTCTTTACGGGTTATGGCCCTTGCGTGCCTTGAATTA
CTTCCACCTGGCTGCAGTACGTGATTCTTGATCCCGAGCTTCGGGTTGGAAGTGGGTGGGAGAGTTCGAG
GCCTTGCGCTTAAGGAGCCCCTTCGCCTCGTGCTTGAGTTGAGGCCTGGCCTGGGCGCTGGGGCCGCCGC
GTGCGAATCTGGTGGCACCTTCGCGCCTGTCTCGCTGCTTTCGATAAGTCTCTAGCCATTTAAAATTTTT
GATGACCTGCTGCGACGCTTTTTTTCTGGCAAGATAGTCTTGTAAATGCGGGCCAAGATCTGCACACTGG
TATTTCGGTTTTTGGGGCCGCGGGCGGCGACGGGGCCCGTGCGTCCCAGCGCACATGTTCGGCGAGGCGG
GGCCTGCGAGCGCGGCCACCGAGAATCGGACGGGGGTAGTCTCAAGCTGGCCGGCCTGCTCTGGTGCCTG
GCCTCGCGCCGCCGTGTATCGCCCCGCCCTGGGCGGCAAGGCTGGCCCGGTCGGCACCAGTTGCGTGAGC
GGAAAGATGGCCGCTTCCCGGCCCTGCTGCAGGGAGCTCAAAATGGAGGACGCGGCGCTCGGGAGAGCGG
GCGGGTGAGTCACCCACACAAAGGAAAAGGGCCTTTCCGTCCTCAGCCGTCGCTTCATGTGACTCCACGG
AGTACCGGGCGCCGTCCAGGCACCTCGATTAGTTCTCGAGCTTTTGGAGTACGTCGTCTTTAGGTTGGGG
GGAGGGGTTTTATGCGATGGAGTTTCCCCACACTGAGTGGGTGGAGACTGAAGTTAGGCCAGCTTGGCAC
TTGATGTAATTCTCCTTGGAATTTGCCCTTTTTGAGTTTGGATCTTGGTTCATTCTCAAGCCTCAGACAG
TGGTTCAAAGTTTTTTTCTTCCATTTCAGGTGTCGTGAGGCTAGCATCGATTGATCAACAAGTTTGTACA
AAAAAGTTGGCACCATGTGTGTCCCAGTCCTGAAAGATATTTTGCATCTAGCTGATCTCCCTGGGCAGAA
ACCATACTTGGTTGGAGAATGTACAAACCATCACCAGCACCAGAAGCATCACAGTGCAAAGAAATCCTTG
AAGAGGGACATGGACAGAGCCTCATATGTGAAGTGCTGCCTATTCTGTATGTCATTGAAGCCCTTTCGCA
AATGGGAGGTTGGAAAGGACCTTCCAGCCATGTTGCGGCTTCTGAGGTCCCTGGTCTTTCCTGGAGGCAA
GAAACCCGGCACAATTACTGAATGTGGGGAGGACATTCGCAGTCAAAAAAGTCATTACAAGTCAGGTGAA
TGTGGGAAGGCTTCCAGGCACAAACACACTCCTGTTTACCATCCAAGAGTCTACACTGGAAAAAAGCTTT
ATGAGTGTAGCAAATGTGGGAAAGCCTTCCGTGGCAAGTACTCACTTGTTCAGCACCAGAGAGTCCATAC
TGGAGAAAGGCCTTGGGAGTGCAATGAATGTGGAAAATTCTTTAGCCAAACCTCCCACCTGAATGATCAT
CGGAGAATCCACACCGGAGAAAGGCCTTATGAGTGCAGCGAATGTGGAAAATTATTTAGACAAAACTCCA
GCCTTGTTGACCACCAGAAAATACACACTGGAGCAAGGCCTTATGAGTGTAGCCAGTGTGGGAAATCCTT
TAGCCAAAAAGCCACCCTTGTTAAACACCAAAGAGTTCACACTGGAGAAAGGCCTTATAAGTGTGGTGAA
TGTGGGAATTCCTTTAGTCAAAGTGCCATTCTTAATCAACACCGAAGAATTCACACTGGAGCAAAGCCTT
ATGAGTGTGGCCAGTGTGGGAAATCCTTTAGTCAAAAAGCTACCCTCATTAAACACCAGAGAGTTCACAC
TGGAGAAAGGCCTTATAAGTGTGGTGACTGTGGGAAATCCTTTAGTCAAAGCTCCATCCTTATTCAACAC
CGGAGAATTCATACTGGAGCAAGGCCTTATGAGTGTGGCCAGTGTGGAAAGTCCTTTAGCCAAAAGTCTG
GTCTCATTCAACACCAAGTGGTTCACACTGGAGAAAGGCCTTATGAGTGCAACAAATGTGGGAATTCCTT
TAGCCAATGCTCCAGCCTCATACATCACCAAAAATGTCATAACACATTGCCAACTTTCTTGTACAAAGTG
GTTGATATCGGTAAGCCTATCCCTAACCCTCTCCTCGGTCTCGATTCTACGTAGTAATGAACTAGTCCGT
AACTTGAAAGTATTTCGATTTCTTGGCTTTATATATCTTGTGGAAAGGACGAAGTTATTAGTAATAATTT
AAACCTACGCGTTAAGTCGACAATCAACCTCTGGATTACAAAATTTGTGAAAGATTGACTGGTATTCTTA
ACTATGTTGCTCCTTTTACGCTATGTGGATACGCTGCTTTAATGCCTTTGTATCATGCTATTGCTTCCCG
TATGGCTTTCATTTTCTCCTCCTTGTATAAATCCTGGTTGCTGTCTCTTTATGAGGAGTTGTGGCCCGTT
GTCAGGCAACGTGGCGTGGTGTGCACTGTGTTTGCTGACGCAACCCCCACTGGTTGGGGCATTGCCACCA
CCTGTCAGCTCCTTTCCGGGACTTTCGCTTTCCCCCTCCCTATTGCCACGGCGGAACTCATCGCCGCCTG
CCTTGCCCGCTGCTGGACAGGGGCTCGGCTGTTGGGCACTGACAATTCCGTGGTGTTGTCGGGGAAATCA
TCGTCCTTTCCTTGGCTGCTCGCCTGTGTTGCCACCTGGATTCTGCGCGGGACGTCCTTCTGCTACGTCC
CTTCGGCCCTCAATCCAGCGGACCTTCCTTCCCGCGGCCTGCTGCCGGCTCTGCGGCCTCTTCCGCGTCT
TCGCCTTCGCCCTCAGACGAGTCGGATCTCCCTTTGGGCCGCCTCCCCGCGTCGACTTTAAGACCAATGA
CTTACAAGGCAGCTGTAGATCTTAGCCACTTTTTAAAAGAAAAGGGGGGACTGGAAGGGCTAATTCACTC
CCAACGAAGACAAGATCTGCTTTTTGCTTGTACTGGGTCTCTCTGGTTAGACCAGATCTGAGCCTGGGAG
CTCTCTGGCTAACTAGGGAACCCACTGCTTAAGCCTCAATAAAGCTTGCCTTGAGTGCTTCAAGTAGTGT
GTGCCCGTCTGTTGTGTGACTCTGGTAACTAGAGATCCCTCAGACCCTTTTAGTCAGTGTGGAAAATCTC
TAGCAGTACGTATAGTAGTTCATGTCATCTTATTATTCAGTATTTATAACTTGCAAAGAAATGAATATCA
GAGAGTGAGAGGAACTTGTTTATTGCAGCTTATAATGGTTACAAATAAAGCAATAGCATCACAAATTTCA
CAAATAAAGCATTTTTTTCACTGCATTCTAGTTGTGGTTTGTCCAAACTCATCAATGTATCTTATCATGT
CTGGCTCTAGCTATCCCGCCCCTAACTCCGCCCATCCCGCCCCTAACTCCGCCCAGTTCCGCCCATTCTC
CGCCCCATGGCTGACTAATTTTTTTTATTTATGCAGAGGCCGAGGCCGCCTCGGCCTCTGAGCTATTCCA
GAAGTAGTGAGGAGGCTTTTTTGGAGGCCTAGGGACGTACCCAATTCGCCCTATAGTGAGTCGTATTACG
CGCGCTCACTGGCCGTCGTTTTACAACGTCGTGACTGGGAAAACCCTGGCGTTACCCAACTTAATCGCCT
TGCAGCACATCCCCCTTTCGCCAGCTGGCGTAATAGCGAAGAGGCCCGCACCGATCGCCCTTCCCAACAG
TTGCGCAGCCTGAATGGCGAATGGG
[124 nt withheld, positions 6956-7079]
C
[91 nt withheld, positions 7081-7171]
A
[49 nt withheld, positions 7173-7221]
CCTTTGACGTTGGAGTCCACGTTCTTT
[37 nt withheld, positions 7249-7285]
ACCCTATCTCGGTCTATTCTTTTGATTTATAAGGGATTTTGCCGATTTCGGCCTATTGGTTAAAAAATGA
GCTGATTTAACAAAAATTTAACGCGAATTTTAACAAAATATTAACGCTTACAATTTAGGTGGCACTTTTC
GGGGAAATGTGCGCGGAACCCCTATTTGTTTATTTTTCTAAATACATTCAAATATGTATCCGCTCATGAG
ACAATAACCCTGATAAATGCTTCAATAATATTGAAAAAGGAAGAGTATGAGTATTCAACATTTCCGTGTC
GCCCTTATTCCCTTTTTTGCGGCATTTTGCCTTCCTGTTTTTGCTCACCCAGAAACGCTGGTGAAAGTAA
AAGATGCTGAAGATCAGTTGGGTGCACGAGTGGGTTACATCGAACTGGATCTCAACAGCGGTAAGATCCT
TGAGAGTTTTCGCCCCGAAGAACGTTTTCCAATGATGAGCACTTTTAAAGTTCTGCTATGTGGCGCGGTA
TTATCCCGTATTGACGCCGGGCAAGAGCAACTCGGTCGCCGCATACACTATTCTCAGAATGACTTGGTTG
AGTACTCACCAGTCACAGAAAAGCATCTTACGGATGGCATGACAGTAAGAGAATTATGCAGTGCTGCCAT
AACCATGAGTGATAACACTGCGGCCAACTTACTTCTGACAACGATCGGAGGACCGAAGGAGCTAACCGCT
TTTTTGCACAACATGGGGGATCATGTAACTCGCCTTGATCGTTGGGAACCGGAGCTGAATGAAGCCATAC
CAAACGACGAGCGTGACACCACGATGCCTGTAGCAATGGCAACAACGTTGCGCAAACTATTAACTGGCGA
ACTACTTACTCTAGCTTCCCGGCAACAATTAATAGACTGGATGGAGGCGGATAAAGTTGCAGGACCACTT
CTGCGCTCGGCCCTTCCGGCTGGCTGGTTTATTGCTGATAAATCTGGAGCCGGTGAGCGTGGGTCTCGCG
GTATCATTGCAGCACTGGGGCCAGATGGTAAGCCCTCCCGTATCGTAGTTATCTACACGACGGGGAGTCA
GGCAACTATGGATGAACGAAATAGACAGATCGCTGAGATAGGTGCCTCACTGATTAAGCATTGGTAACTG
TCAGACCAAGTTTACTCATATATACTTTAGATTGATTTAAAACTTCATTTTTAATTTAAAAGGATCTAGG
TGAAGATCCTTTTTGATAATCTCATGACCAAAATCCCTTAACGTGAGTTTTCGTTCCACTGAGCGTCAGA
CCCCGTAGAAAAGATCAAAGGATCTTCTTGAGATCCTTTTTTTCTGCGCGTAATCTGCTGCTTGCAAACA
AAAAAACCACCGCTACCAGCGGTGGTTTGTTTGCCGGATCAAGAGCTACCAACTCTTTTTCCGAAGGTAA
CTGGCTTCAGCAGAGCGCAGATACCAAATACTGTTCTTCTAGTGTAGCCGTAGTTAGGCCACCACTTCAA
GAACTCTGTAGCACCGCCTACATACCTCGCTCTGCTAATCCTGTTACCAGTGGCTGCTGCCAGTGGCGAT
AAGTCGTGTCTTACCGGGTTGGACTCAAGACGATAGTTACCGGATAAGGCGCAGCGGTCGGGCTGAACGG
GGGGTTCGTGCACACAGCCCAGCTTGGAGCGAACGACCTACACCGAACTGAGATACCTACAGCGTGAGCT
ATGAGAAAGCGCCACGCTTCCCGAAGGGAGAAAGGCGGACAGGTATCCGGTAAGCGGCAGGGTCGGAACA
GGAGAGCGCACGAGGGAGCTTCCAGGGGGAAACGCCTGGTATCTTTATAGTCCTGTCGGGTTTCGCCACC
TCTGACTTGAGCGTCGATTTTTGTGATGCTCGTCAGGGGGGCGGAGCCTATGGAAAAACGCCAGCAACGC
GGCCTTTTTACGGTTCCTGGCCTTTTGCTGGCCTTTTGCTCACATGTTCTTTCCTGCGTTATCCCCTGAT
TCTGTGGATAACCGTATTACCGCCTTTGAGTGAGCTGATACCGCTCGCCGCAGCCGAACGACCGAGCGCA
GCGAGTCAGTGAGCGAGGAAGCGGAAGAGCGCCCAATACGCAAACCGCCTCTCCCCGCGCGTTGGCCGAT
TCATTAATGCAGCTGGCACGACAGGTTTCCCGACTGGAAAGCGGGCAGTGAGCGCAACGCAATTAATGTG
AGTTAGCTCACTCATTAGGCACCCCAGGCTTTACACTTTATGCTTCCGGCTCGTATGTTGTGTGGAATTG
TGAGCGGATAACAATTTCACACAGGAAACAGCTATGACCATGATTACGCCAAGCGCGCAATTAACCCTCA
CTAAAGGGAACAAAAGCTGGAGCTGCAAGC
Features (pLannotate 1.2.2; 34 found; start..end, strand, type, name):
      5..231     +  promoter       RSV promoter: Rous sarcoma virus enhancer/promoter
    232..412     +  LTR            5' LTR (truncated): truncated 5' long terminal repeat (LTR) from HIV-1
    459..584     +  misc_feature   HIV-1 Ψ: packaging signal of human immunodeficiency virus type 1
    568..931     +  CDS            HIV-1 gag (fragment): gag protein from human immunodeficiency virus 1; gag
   1077..1310    +  misc_feature   RRE: The Rev response element (RRE) of HIV-1 allows for Rev-dependent mRNA export from the nucleus to the cytoplasm.
   1687..1713    +  CDS            Rev (fragment): human immunodeficiency virus 1 (HIV-1) Rev protein; rev; enhances nuclear export of unspliced and incompletely spliced viral mRNAs
   1720..1743    +  promoter       SV40 promoter (fragment): SV40 early promoter
   1744..1815    +  promoter       SV40 promoter (fragment): SV40 enhancer and early promoter
   1839..1974    +  rep_origin     SV40 ori: SV40 origin of replication
   2020..2616    +  CDS            PuroR (fragment): puromycin N-acetyltransferase; pac from Streptomyces; confers resistance to puromycin
   2665..2782    +  misc_feature   cPPT/CTS: central polypurine tract and central termination sequence of HIV-1
   2847..2913    +  CDS            small t antigen (fragment): SV40 (simian virus 40) small t antigen
   2920..4098    +  promoter       EF-1α promoter: strong constitutive promoter for human elongation factor EF-1α
   4119..4136    +  protein_bind   attB1 (fragment): mutant version of attB; core recombination site for the Gateway® BP reaction BP Clonase™
   4145..4558    +  CDS            ZIK1 (fragment): ZIK1_HUMAN - Also known as ZNF762. Experimental evidence at protein level: Swiss-Prot protein existence level 1. May be a transcriptional repressor. From Homo sapiens (Human).
   5304..5321    -  protein_bind   attB2 (fragment): mutant version of attB; core recombination site for the Gateway® BP reaction BP Clonase™
   5330..5371    +  CDS            V5 tag: epitope tag from simian virus 5
   5387..5440    +  promoter       U6 promoter (fragment): RNA polymerase III promoter for human U6 snRNA
   5482..6070    +  misc_feature   WPRE: woodchuck hepatitis virus posttranscriptional regulatory element
   6121..6140    +  misc_feature   cPPT/CTS (fragment): central polypurine tract and central termination sequence of HIV-1
   6142..6375    +  LTR            3' LTR (ΔU3): self-inactivating 3' long terminal repeat (LTR) from HIV-1
   6453..6574    +  polyA_signal   SV40 poly(A) signal: SV40 polyadenylation signal
   6614..6749    +  rep_origin     SV40 ori: SV40 origin of replication
   6770..6788    -  promoter       T7 promoter: promoter for bacteriophage T7 RNA polymerase
   6796..6951    +  CDS            lacZα (fragment): LacZα fragment of β-galactosidase; lacZ fragment
   6956..7384    +  rep_origin     f1 ori (sequence partly withheld): f1 bacteriophage origin of replication; arrow indicates direction of (+) strand synthesis
   7437..7541    +  promoter       AmpR promoter: bla
   7542..8402    +  CDS            AmpR: β-lactamase; bla; confers resistance to ampicillin, carbenicillin, and related antibiotics
   8573..9161    +  rep_origin     ori: high-copy-number ColE1/pMB1/pBR322/pUC origin of replication
   9344..9436    +  CDS            lacI (fragment): lac repressor; lacI; The lac repressor binds to the lac operator to inhibit transcription in E. coli. This inhibition can be relieved by adding lactose or isopropyl-β-D-thiogalactopyranoside (IPTG).
   9449..9470    +  protein_bind   CAP binding site: CAP binding activates transcription in the presence of cAMP. E. coli catabolite activator protein
   9485..9515    +  promoter       lac promoter: promoter for the E. coli lac operon
   9523..9539    +  protein_bind   lac operator: The lac repressor binds to the lac operator to inhibit transcription in E. coli. This inhibition can be relieved by adding lactose or isopropyl-β-D-thiogalactopyranoside (IPTG). lac repressor encoded by lacI
   9584..9602    +  promoter       T3 promoter: promoter for bacteriophage T3 RNA polymerase
