[The description below was written by a language model from this plasmid's Addgene catalogue record and pLannotate feature annotations shown in this document.]
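Description:
TFORF3397 is a lentiviral mammalian expression plasmid built on the pLX_TRC317 backbone and belongs to a barcoded transcription factor ORF collection. It carries the human ZIK1 (ZNF762) open reading frame, a zinc finger protein annotated as a possible transcriptional repressor. In bacteria it is maintained through a high-copy ColE1/pUC-type origin and selected with ampicillin via the β-lactamase gene. An f1 origin and remnants of a lac/T7/T3 cloning region are also present in the backbone. The depositor notes that recombination of the plasmid can occur during propagation.

The viral portion has a third-generation, self-inactivating layout. An RSV promoter drives a truncated HIV-1 5' LTR, followed by the Ψ packaging signal, a gag fragment, the RRE for Rev-dependent export, a cPPT/CTS element, WPRE and a ΔU3 3' LTR with a downstream SV40 polyadenylation signal. Within the transfer region, an SV40 early promoter expresses puromycin N-acetyltransferase so that transduced cells can be selected. A separate EF-1α promoter drives the ZIK1 ORF. The ORF was introduced by Gateway cloning and is flanked by attB1 and attB2 sites, with an in-frame C-terminal V5 epitope tag for detection. The automated annotation labels only the first part of the region between the att sites as ZIK1, although the catalogue lists a 1361 bp insert. According to the record, each construct in the collection carries a unique 24-bp barcode, but this barcode is not annotated in the feature table.

The construct is intended for constitutive overexpression of ZIK1 after lentiviral transduction. It is suited to pooled screens, such as directed differentiation studies, where the barcode identifies which transcription factor each cell received.
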