Addgene plasmid #144873: TFORF3397
Purpose: Lentiviral vector for overexpressing transcription factor ORFs with unique 24-bp barcodes. Barcodes facilitate identification of transcription factors in pooled screens.
Depositing lab: Feng Zhang. Depositing organization: Broad Institute. Publication: A transcription factor atlas of directed differentiation. Joung J, Ma S, Tay T, Geiger-Schuller KR, Kirchgatterer PC, Verdine VK, Guo B, Arias-Garcia MA, Allen WE, Singh A, Kuksenko O, Abudayyeh OO, Gootenberg JS, Fu Z, Macrae RK, Buenrostro JD, Regev A, Zhang F. Cell. 2023 Jan 5;186(1):209-229.e26. doi: 10.1016/j.cell.2022.11.026. PubMed 36608654.
Backbone
  Vector backbone: pLX_TRC317
  Backbone manufacturer: Broad Institute Genetic Perturbation Platform
  Backbone size w/o insert (bp): 8264
  Vector type: Mammalian Expression, Lentiviral
  Selectable markers: Puromycin
Growth in bacteria
  Bacterial resistance: Ampicillin, 100 μg/mL
  Growth temperature: 37°C
  Growth strain: NEB Stable
  Copy number: High Copy
Gene/Insert
  Gene/Insert name: ZIK1
  Species: H. sapiens (human)
  Insert size (bp): 1361
  Entrez Gene: ZIK1 (a.k.a. ZNF762, MGC119699, MGC119700, MGC119701)
  Promoter: EF1a
  Tag / fusion protein: V5 (C terminal on insert)
  Cloning method: Gateway Cloning
  Sequencing primers: 5′ GGGTGGAGACTGAAGTTAGGCCAG; 3′ CACATAGCGTAAAAGGAGCAACATAG
Resource information
  A portion of this plasmid was derived from a plasmid made by: Broad Institute Genetic Perturbation Platform
Terms and licenses: Academic/Nonprofit Terms; Industry Terms: Not Available to Industry
Depositor comments: NM_001321147.1 Please test multiple small colonies in case of plasmid recombination. To make this collection available in a timely manner, a portion of this collection was not fully sequenced by Addgene. If an Addgene verified full plasmid sequence is not available, please contact us prior to placing an order to request the full sequence.
How to cite: TFORF3397 was a gift from Feng Zhang (Addgene plasmid # 144873 ; http://n2t.net/addgene:144873 ; RRID:Addgene_144873)
