>Addgene plasmid #144873 | TFORF3397 | depositor partial sequence | sequence record 286734 | Insert
ATCGATTGATCAACAAGTTTGTACAAAAAAGTTGGCACCATGTGTGTCCCAGTCCTGAAAGATATTTTGC
ATCTAGCTGATCTCCCTGGGCAGAAACCATACTTGGTTGGAGAATGTACAAACCATCACCAGCACCAGAA
GCATCACAGTGCAAAGAAATCCTTGAAGAGGGACATGGACAGAGCCTCATATGTGAAGTGCTGCCTATTC
TGTATGTCATTGAAGCCCTTTCGCAAATGGGAGGTTGGAAAGGACCTTCCAGCCATGTTGCGGCTTCTGA
GGTCCCTGGTCTTTCCTGGAGGCAAGAAACCCGGCACAATTACTGAATGTGGGGAGGACATTCGCAGTCA
AAAAAGTCATTACAAGTCAGGTGAATGTGGGAAGGCTTCCAGGCACAAACACACTCCTGTTTACCATCCA
AGAGTCTACACTGGAAAAAAGCTTTATGAGTGTAGCAAATGTGGGAAAGCCTTCCGTGGCAAGTACTCAC
TTGTTCAGCACCAGAGAGTCCATACTGGAGAAAGGCCTTGGGAGTGCAATGAATGTGGAAAATTCTTTAG
CCAAACCTCCCACCTGAATGATCATCGGAGAATCCACACCGGAGAAAGGCCTTATGAGTGCAGCGAATGT
GGAAAATTATTTAGACAAAACTCCAGCCTTGTTGACCACCAGAAAATACACACTGGAGCAAGGCCTTATG
AGTGTAGCCAGTGTGGGAAATCCTTTAGCCAAAAAGCCACCCTTGTTAAACACCAAAGAGTTCACACTGG
AGAAAGGCCTTATAAGTGTGGTGAATGTGGGAATTCCTTTAGTCAAAGTGCCATTCTTAATCAACACCGA
AGAATTCACACTGGAGCAAAGCCTTATGAGTGTGGCCAGTGTGGGAAATCCTTTAGTCAAAAAGCTACCC
TCATTAAACACCAGAGAGTTCACACTGGAGAAAGGCCTTATAAGTGTGGTGACTGTGGGAAATCCTTTAG
TCAAAGCTCCATCCTTATTCAACACCGGAGAATTCATACTGGAGCAAGGCCTTATGAGTGTGGCCAGTGT
GGAAAGTCCTTTAGCCAAAAGTCTGGTCTCATTCAACACCAAGTGGTTCACACTGGAGAAAGGCCTTATG
AGTGCAACAAATGTGGGAATTCCTTTAGCCAATGCTCCAGCCTCATACATCACCAAAAATGTCATAACAC
ATTGCCAACTTTCTTGTACAAAGTGGTTGATATCGGTAAGCCTATCCCTAACCCTCTCCTCGGTCTCGAT
TCTACGTAGTAATGAACTAGTCCGTAACTTGAAAGTATTTCGATTTCTTGGCTTTATATATCTTGTGGAA
AGGACGAAGTTATTAGTAATAATTTAAACCT
