>Addgene plasmid #144873 | TFORF3397 | depositor partial sequence | sequence record 286735 | Barcode
AGTTATTAGTAATAATTTAAACCT
